Addgene plasmid #159667: lenti-25xERSE2-minP-EGFP
Purpose: EGFP reporter plasmid containing 25 tandem repeats of the ER stress response element-2 (ERSE2)
Depositing lab: Seiichi Oyadomari. Depositing organization: Tokushima University. Publication: Cell-based HTS identifies a chemical chaperone for preventing ER protein aggregation and proteotoxicity. Kitakaze K, Taniuchi S, Kawano E, Hamada Y, Miyake M, Oyadomari M, Kojima H, Kosako H, Kuribara T, Yoshida S, Hosoya T, Oyadomari S. Elife. 2019 Dec 17;8. pii: 43302. doi: 10.7554/eLife.43302. PubMed 31843052.
Backbone
  Vector backbone: lentiCas9-Blast
  Backbone manufacturer: Feng Zhang
  Vector type: Mammalian Expression, Lentiviral
Growth in bacteria
  Bacterial resistance: Ampicillin, 100 μg/mL
  Growth temperature: 30°C
  Growth strain: NEB Stable
  Copy number: High Copy
Gene/Insert
  Gene/Insert name: 25xERSE2-minP-EGFP
  Species: Synthetic
  Cloning method: Restriction Enzyme; 5′ cloning site NheI (not destroyed); 3′ cloning site EcoRI (destroyed during cloning)
  Sequencing primers: 5′ AATTCTGCAGACAAATGGCAGTA; 3′ CATAGCGTAAAAGGAGCAACA
Terms and licenses: Academic/Nonprofit Terms; Industry Terms: Not Available to Industry
How to cite: lenti-25xERSE2-minP-EGFP was a gift from Seiichi Oyadomari (Addgene plasmid # 159667 ; http://n2t.net/addgene:159667 ; RRID:Addgene_159667)
