[The description below was written by a language model from this plasmid's Addgene catalogue record and pLannotate feature annotations shown in this document.]
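Description:
lenti-25xERSE2-minP-EGFP is a lentiviral transfer plasmid built on the lentiCas9-Blast backbone, designed to deliver a fluorescent transcriptional reporter of endoplasmic reticulum stress into mammalian cells. In bacteria it is maintained through a high-copy ColE1/pUC-type origin and selected with ampicillin via the β-lactamase gene; an f1 origin is also present. The viral portion follows the usual HIV-1-derived layout. A CMV enhancer/promoter fused to a truncated 5' LTR drives genomic RNA production in packaging cells, followed by the Ψ packaging signal with a gag fragment, the Rev response element for nuclear export, and the cPPT/CTS. A WPRE, which enhances transcript expression, and a truncated 3' LTR lie downstream of the cargo, with a bGH polyadenylation signal just outside the LTR.

The synthetic insert places 25 tandem copies of the ER stress response element-2 (ERSE2) upstream of a minimal TATA-box promoter (minP) and the EGFP coding sequence. Because minP has low basal activity on its own, EGFP output should depend on stress-activated factors binding the repeated elements. The repeat array itself is not annotated in either feature table, but it presumably occupies the roughly 1 kb unannotated stretch between the cPPT/CTS and minP. No blasticidin resistance gene is annotated despite the backbone name. The only eukaryotic-type marker is an SV40/EM7-driven bleomycin/Zeocin resistance cassette, which sits outside the LTRs and so would not be carried into transduced cells.

The depositor and resequenced records differ slightly in length and starting point but show the same feature organisation. The associated work used cell-based high-throughput screening for compounds affecting ER protein aggregation and proteotoxicity, which fits use of this construct as an ER stress reporter.
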