Features (pLannotate 1.2.2; 30 found; start..end, strand, type, name):
     31..83      -  misc_feature   bom (fragment): basis of mobility region from pBR322
    238..617     +  enhancer       CMV enhancer: human cytomegalovirus immediate early enhancer
    618..817     +  promoter       CMV promoter: human cytomegalovirus (CMV) immediate early promoter
    835..1015    +  LTR            5' LTR (truncated): truncated 5' long terminal repeat (LTR) from HIV-1
   1062..1187    +  misc_feature   HIV-1 Ψ: packaging signal of human immunodeficiency virus type 1
   1171..1534    +  CDS            HIV-1 gag (fragment): gag protein from human immunodeficiency virus 1; gag
   1680..1913    +  misc_feature   RRE: The Rev response element (RRE) of HIV-1 allows for Rev-dependent mRNA export from the nucleus to the cytoplasm.
   2290..2390    +  CDS            Rev (fragment): human immunodeficiency virus 1 (HIV-1) Rev protein; rev; enhances nuclear export of unspliced and incompletely spliced viral mRNAs
   2440..2557    +  misc_feature   cPPT/CTS: central polypurine tract and central termination sequence of HIV-1
   3599..3630    +  promoter       minP: minimal TATA-box promoter with low basal activity
   3708..4427    +  CDS            EGFP: the original enhanced GFP (Yang et al., 1996) mammalian codon-optimized
   4435..4455    +  misc_feature   MCS (fragment): pBluescript multiple cloning site
   4458..5046    +  misc_feature   WPRE: woodchuck hepatitis virus posttranscriptional regulatory element
   4983..5564    +  CDS            nef (fragment): NEF_HV1H2 - Experimental evidence at protein level: Swiss-Prot protein existence level 1. Extracellular Nef protein targets CD4(+) T-lymphocytes for apoptosis by interacting with CXCR4 surface receptors. From Human immunodeficiency virus type 1 group M subtype B (isolate HXB2) (HIV-1).
   5571..5751    +  LTR            5' LTR (truncated): truncated 5' long terminal repeat (LTR) from HIV-1
   5783..6007    +  polyA_signal   bGH poly(A) signal: bovine growth hormone polyadenylation signal
   6011..6032    +  promoter       SV40 promoter (fragment): SV40 enhancer and early promoter
   6053..6481    +  rep_origin     f1 ori (sequence partly withheld): f1 bacteriophage origin of replication; arrow indicates direction of (+) strand synthesis
   6495..6824    +  promoter       SV40 promoter: SV40 enhancer and early promoter
   6872..6919    +  promoter       EM7 promoter: synthetic bacterial promoter&nbsp
   6938..7312    +  CDS            BleoR: antibiotic-binding protein; Sh ble from Streptoalloteichus hindustanus; confers resistance to bleomycin, phleomycin, and Zeocin™
   7322..7447    +  CDS            ble (fragment): BLE_KLEPN - Experimental evidence at protein level: Swiss-Prot protein existence level 1. Binding protein with a strong affinity to the bleomycin family of antibiotics. Binds to CL990; an antimitotic-antibiotic compound. From Klebsiella pneumoniae.
   7442..7563    +  polyA_signal   SV40 poly(A) signal: SV40 polyadenylation signal
   7636..7652    -  protein_bind   lac operator: The lac repressor binds to the lac operator to inhibit transcription in E. coli. This inhibition can be relieved by adding lactose or isopropyl-β-D-thiogalactopyranoside (IPTG). lac repressor encoded by lacI
   7660..7690    -  promoter       lac promoter: promoter for the E. coli lac operon
   7705..7726    -  protein_bind   CAP binding site: CAP binding activates transcription in the presence of cAMP. E. coli catabolite activator protein
   7739..7831    -  CDS            lacI (fragment): lac repressor; lacI; The lac repressor binds to the lac operator to inhibit transcription in E. coli. This inhibition can be relieved by adding lactose or isopropyl-β-D-thiogalactopyranoside (IPTG).
   8014..8602    -  rep_origin     ori: high-copy-number ColE1/pMB1/pBR322/pUC origin of replication
   8773..9633    -  CDS            AmpR: β-lactamase; bla; confers resistance to ampicillin, carbenicillin, and related antibiotics
   9634..9738    -  promoter       AmpR promoter: bla
>Addgene plasmid #159667 | lenti-25xERSE2-minP-EGFP | depositor full sequence | sequence record 308841 | lenti-25xERSE2-minP-EGFP sequence 9766 bps
GTCGACGGATCGGGAGATCTCCCGATCCCCTATGGTGCACTCTCAGTACAATCTGCTCTGATGCCGCATA
GTTAAGCCAGTATCTGCTCCCTGCTTGTGTGTTGGAGGTCGCTGAGTAGTGCGCGAGCAAAATTTAAGCT
ACAACAAGGCAAGGCTTGACCGACAATTGCATGAAGAATCTGCTTAGGGTTAGGCGTTTTGCGCTGCTTC
GCGATGTACGGGCCAGATATACGCGTTGACATTGATTATTGACTAGTTATTAATAGTAATCAATTACGGG
GTCATTAGTTCATAGCCCATATATGGAGTTCCGCGTTACATAACTTACGGTAAATGGCCCGCCTGGCTGA
CCGCCCAACGACCCCCGCCCATTGACGTCAATAATGACGTATGTTCCCATAGTAACGCCAATAGGGACTT
TCCATTGACGTCAATGGGTGGAGTATTTACGGTAAACTGCCCACTTGGCAGTACATCAAGTGTATCATAT
GCCAAGTACGCCCCCTATTGACGTCAATGACGGTAAATGGCCCGCCTGGCATTATGCCCAGTACATGACC
TTATGGGACTTTCCTACTTGGCAGTACATCTACGTATTAGTCATCGCTATTACCATGGTGATGCGGTTTT
GGCAGTACATCAATGGGCGTGGATAGCGGTTTGACTCACGGGGATTTCCAAGTCTCCACCCCATTGACGT
CAATGGGAGTTTGTTTTGGCACCAAAATCAACGGGACTTTCCAAAATGTCGTAACAACTCCGCCCCATTG
ACGCAAATGGGCGGTAGGCGTGTACGGTGGGAGGTCTATATAAGCAGCGCGTTTTGCCTGTACTGGGTCT
CTCTGGTTAGACCAGATCTGAGCCTGGGAGCTCTCTGGCTAACTAGGGAACCCACTGCTTAAGCCTCAAT
AAAGCTTGCCTTGAGTGCTTCAAGTAGTGTGTGCCCGTCTGTTGTGTGACTCTGGTAACTAGAGATCCCT
CAGACCCTTTTAGTCAGTGTGGAAAATCTCTAGCAGTGGCGCCCGAACAGGGACTTGAAAGCGAAAGGGA
AACCAGAGGAGCTCTCTCGACGCAGGACTCGGCTTGCTGAAGCGCGCACGGCAAGAGGCGAGGGGCGGCG
ACTGGTGAGTACGCCAAAAATTTTGACTAGCGGAGGCTAGAAGGAGAGAGATGGGTGCGAGAGCGTCAGT
ATTAAGCGGGGGAGAATTAGATCGCGATGGGAAAAAATTCGGTTAAGGCCAGGGGGAAAGAAAAAATATA
AATTAAAACATATAGTATGGGCAAGCAGGGAGCTAGAACGATTCGCAGTTAATCCTGGCCTGTTAGAAAC
ATCAGAAGGCTGTAGACAAATACTGGGACAGCTACAACCATCCCTTCAGACAGGATCAGAAGAACTTAGA
TCATTATATAATACAGTAGCAACCCTCTATTGTGTGCATCAAAGGATAGAGATAAAAGACACCAAGGAAG
CTTTAGACAAGATAGAGGAAGAGCAAAACAAAAGTAAGACCACCGCACAGCAAGCGGCCGCTGATCTTCA
GACCTGGAGGAGGAGATATGAGGGACAATTGGAGAAGTGAATTATATAAATATAAAGTAGTAAAAATTGA
ACCATTAGGAGTAGCACCCACCAAGGCAAAGAGAAGAGTGGTGCAGAGAGAAAAAAGAGCAGTGGGAATA
GGAGCTTTGTTCCTTGGGTTCTTGGGAGCAGCAGGAAGCACTATGGGCGCAGCGTCAATGACGCTGACGG
TACAGGCCAGACAATTATTGTCTGGTATAGTGCAGCAGCAGAACAATTTGCTGAGGGCTATTGAGGCGCA
ACAGCATCTGTTGCAACTCACAGTCTGGGGCATCAAGCAGCTCCAGGCAAGAATCCTGGCTGTGGAAAGA
TACCTAAAGGATCAACAGCTCCTGGGGATTTGGGGTTGCTCTGGAAAACTCATTTGCACCACTGCTGTGC
CTTGGAATGCTAGTTGGAGTAATAAATCTCTGGAACAGATTTGGAATCACACGACCTGGATGGAGTGGGA
CAGAGAAATTAACAATTACACAAGCTTAATACACTCCTTAATTGAAGAATCGCAAAACCAGCAAGAAAAG
AATGAACAAGAATTATTGGAATTAGATAAATGGGCAAGTTTGTGGAATTGGTTTAACATAACAAATTGGC
TGTGGTATATAAAATTATTCATAATGATAGTAGGAGGCTTGGTAGGTTTAAGAATAGTTTTTGCTGTACT
TTCTATAGTGAATAGAGTTAGGCAGGGATATTCACCATTATCGTTTCAGACCCACCTCCCAACCCCGAGG
GGACCCGACAGGCCCGAAGGAATAGAAGAAGAAGGTGGAGAGAGAGACAGAGACAGATCCATTCGATTAG
TGAACGGATCGGCACTGCGTGCGCCAATTCTGCAGACAAATGGCAGTATTCATCCACAATTTTAAAAGAA
AAGGGGGGATTGGGGGGTACAGTGCAGGGGAAAGAATAGTAGACATAATAGCAACAGACATACAAACTAA
AGAATTACAAAAACAAATTACAAAAATTCAAAATTTTCGGGTTTATTACAGGGACAGCAGAGATCCAGTT
TGGTTAATTAGCTAGCCTCTGGACGCCGATTGGGCCACGTTGGGAGAGTGCCTTCTAGGACGCCGATTGG
GCCACGTTGGGAGAGTGCCTGTATGGACGCCGATTGGGCCACGTTGGGAGAGTGCCTGAGGGGACGCCGA
TTGGGCCACGTTGGGAGAGTGCCTCGACGGACGCCGATTGGGCCACGTTGGGAGAGTGCCTTACATCAGC
TCTGGACGCCGATTGGGCCACGTTGGGAGAGTGCCTTCTAGGACGCCGATTGGGCCACGTTGGGAGAGTG
CCTGTATGGACGCCGATTGGGCCACGTTGGGAGAGTGCCTGAGGGGACGCCGATTGGGCCACGTTGGGAG
AGTGCCTCGACGGACGCCGATTGGGCCACGTTGGGAGAGTGCCTTACAACTCCTCTGGACGCCGATTGGG
CCACGTTGGGAGAGTGCCTTCTAGGACGCCGATTGGGCCACGTTGGGAGAGTGCCTGTATGGACGCCGAT
TGGGCCACGTTGGGAGAGTGCCTGAGGGGACGCCGATTGGGCCACGTTGGGAGAGTGCCTCGACGGACGC
CGATTGGGCCACGTTGGGAGAGTGCCTTACAGTCTCTCTGGACGCCGATTGGGCCACGTTGGGAGAGTGC
CTTCTAGGACGCCGATTGGGCCACGTTGGGAGAGTGCCTGTATGGACGCCGATTGGGCCACGTTGGGAGA
GTGCCTGAGGGGACGCCGATTGGGCCACGTTGGGAGAGTGCCTCGACGGACGCCGATTGGGCCACGTTGG
GAGAGTGCCTTACAACGACTCTGGACGCCGATTGGGCCACGTTGGGAGAGTGCCTTCTAGGACGCCGATT
GGGCCACGTTGGGAGAGTGCCTGTATGGACGCCGATTGGGCCACGTTGGGAGAGTGCCTGAGGGGACGCC
GATTGGGCCACGTTGGGAGAGTGCCTCGACGGACGCCGATTGGGCCACGTTGGGAGAGTGCCTTACAAGA
TCTGGCCTCGGCGGCCAAGCTTAGACACTAGAGGGTATATAATGGAAGCTCGACTTCCAGCTTGGCAATC
CGGTACTGTTGGTAAAGCCACCATGGAAGATGCCAAAAACATTAAGAAGGATCCACCGGTCGCCACCATG
GTGAGCAAGGGCGAGGAGCTGTTCACCGGGGTGGTGCCCATCCTGGTCGAGCTGGACGGCGACGTAAACG
GCCACAAGTTCAGCGTGTCCGGCGAGGGCGAGGGCGATGCCACCTACGGCAAGCTGACCCTGAAGTTCAT
CTGCACCACCGGCAAGCTGCCCGTGCCCTGGCCCACCCTCGTGACCACCCTGACCTACGGCGTGCAGTGC
TTCAGCCGCTACCCCGACCACATGAAGCAGCACGACTTCTTCAAGTCCGCCATGCCCGAAGGCTACGTCC
AGGAGCGCACCATCTTCTTCAAGGACGACGGCAACTACAAGACCCGCGCCGAGGTGAAGTTCGAGGGCGA
CACCCTGGTGAACCGCATCGAGCTGAAGGGCATCGACTTCAAGGAGGACGGCAACATCCTGGGGCACAAG
CTGGAGTACAACTACAACAGCCACAACGTCTATATCATGGCCGACAAGCAGAAGAACGGCATCAAGGTGA
ACTTCAAGATCCGCCACAACATCGAGGACGGCAGCGTGCAGCTCGCCGACCACTACCAGCAGAACACCCC
CATCGGCGACGGCCCCGTGCTGCTGCCCGACAACCACTACCTGAGCACCCAGTCCGCCCTGAGCAAAGAC
CCCAACGAGAAGCGCGATCACATGGTCCTGCTGGAGTTCGTGACCGCCGCCGGGATCACTCTCGGCATGG
ACGAGCTGTACAAGTAAAGCGGCCAATTCGATATCAAGCTTATCGGTAATCAACCTCTGGATTACAAAAT
TTGTGAAAGATTGACTGGTATTCTTAACTATGTTGCTCCTTTTACGCTATGTGGATACGCTGCTTTAATG
CCTTTGTATCATGCTATTGCTTCCCGTATGGCTTTCATTTTCTCCTCCTTGTATAAATCCTGGTTGCTGT
CTCTTTATGAGGAGTTGTGGCCCGTTGTCAGGCAACGTGGCGTGGTGTGCACTGTGTTTGCTGACGCAAC
CCCCACTGGTTGGGGCATTGCCACCACCTGTCAGCTCCTTTCCGGGACTTTCGCTTTCCCCCTCCCTATT
GCCACGGCGGAACTCATCGCCGCCTGCCTTGCCCGCTGCTGGACAGGGGCTCGGCTGTTGGGCACTGACA
ATTCCGTGGTGTTGTCGGGGAAATCATCGTCCTTTCCTTGGCTGCTCGCCTGTGTTGCCACCTGGATTCT
GCGCGGGACGTCCTTCTGCTACGTCCCTTCGGCCCTCAATCCAGCGGACCTTCCTTCCCGCGGCCTGCTG
CCGGCTCTGCGGCCTCTTCCGCGTCTTCGCCTTCGCCCTCAGACGAGTCGGATCTCCCTTTGGGCCGCCT
CCCCGCATCGATACCGTCGACCTCGAGACCTAGAAAAACATGGAGCAATCACAAGTAGCAATACAGCAGC
TACCAATGCTGATTGTGCCTGGCTAGAAGCACAAGAGGAGGAGGAGGTGGGTTTTCCAGTCACACCTCAG
GTACCTTTAAGACCAATGACTTACAAGGCAGCTGTAGATCTTAGCCACTTTTTAAAAGAAAAGGGGGGAC
TGGAAGGGCTAATTCACTCCCAACGAAGACAAGATATCCTTGATCTGTGGATCTACCACACACAAGGCTA
CTTCCCTGATTGGCAGAACTACACACCAGGGCCAGGGATCAGATATCCACTGACCTTTGGATGGTGCTAC
AAGCTAGTACCAGTTGAGCAAGAGAAGGTAGAAGAAGCCAATGAAGGAGAGAACACCCGCTTGTTACACC
CTGTGAGCCTGCATGGGATGGATGACCCGGAGAGAGAAGTATTAGAGTGGAGGTTTGACAGCCGCCTAGC
ATTTCATCACATGGCCCGAGAGCTGCATCCGGACTGTACTGGGTCTCTCTGGTTAGACCAGATCTGAGCC
TGGGAGCTCTCTGGCTAACTAGGGAACCCACTGCTTAAGCCTCAATAAAGCTTGCCTTGAGTGCTTCAAG
TAGTGTGTGCCCGTCTGTTGTGTGACTCTGGTAACTAGAGATCCCTCAGACCCTTTTAGTCAGTGTGGAA
AATCTCTAGCAGGGCCCGTTTAAACCCGCTGATCAGCCTCGACTGTGCCTTCTAGTTGCCAGCCATCTGT
TGTTTGCCCCTCCCCCGTGCCTTCCTTGACCCTGGAAGGTGCCACTCCCACTGTCCTTTCCTAATAAAAT
GAGGAAATTGCATCGCATTGTCTGAGTAGGTGTCATTCTATTCTGGGGGGTGGGGTGGGGCAGGACAGCA
AGGGGGAGGATTGGGAAGACAATAGCAGGCATGCTGGGGATGCGGTGGGCTCTATGGCTTCTGAGGCGGA
AAGAACCAGCTGGGGCTCTAGGGGGTATCCCC
[124 nt withheld, positions 6053-6176]
C
[91 nt withheld, positions 6178-6268]
A
[49 nt withheld, positions 6270-6318]
CCTTTGACGTTGGAGTCCACGTTCTTT
[37 nt withheld, positions 6346-6382]
ACCCTATCTCGGTCTATTCTTTTGATTTATAAGGGATTTTGCCGATTTCGGCCTATTGGTTAAAAAATGA
GCTGATTTAACAAAAATTTAACGCGAATTAATTCTGTGGAATGTGTGTCAGTTAGGGTGTGGAAAGTCCC
CAGGCTCCCCAGCAGGCAGAAGTATGCAAAGCATGCATCTCAATTAGTCAGCAACCAGGTGTGGAAAGTC
CCCAGGCTCCCCAGCAGGCAGAAGTATGCAAAGCATGCATCTCAATTAGTCAGCAACCATAGTCCCGCCC
CTAACTCCGCCCATCCCGCCCCTAACTCCGCCCAGTTCCGCCCATTCTCCGCCCCATGGCTGACTAATTT
TTTTTATTTATGCAGAGGCCGAGGCCGCCTCTGCCTCTGAGCTATTCCAGAAGTAGTGAGGAGGCTTTTT
TGGAGGCCTAGGCTTTTGCAAAAAGCTCCCGGGAGCTTGTATATCCATTTTCGGATCTGATCAGCACGTG
TTGACAATTAATCATCGGCATAGTATATCGGCATAGTATAATACGACAAGGTGAGGAACTAAACCATGGC
CAAGTTGACCAGTGCCGTTCCGGTGCTCACCGCGCGCGACGTCGCCGGAGCGGTCGAGTTCTGGACCGAC
CGGCTCGGGTTCTCCCGGGACTTCGTGGAGGACGACTTCGCCGGTGTGGTCCGGGACGACGTGACCCTGT
TCATCAGCGCGGTCCAGGACCAGGTGGTGCCGGACAACACCCTGGCCTGGGTGTGGGTGCGCGGCCTGGA
CGAGCTGTACGCCGAGTGGTCGGAGGTCGTGTCCACGAACTTCCGGGACGCCTCCGGGCCGGCCATGACC
GAGATCGGCGAGCAGCCGTGGGGGCGGGAGTTCGCCCTGCGCGACCCGGCCGGCAACTGCGTGCACTTCG
TGGCCGAGGAGCAGGACTGACACGTGCTACGAGATTTCGATTCCACCGCCGCCTTCTATGAAAGGTTGGG
CTTCGGAATCGTTTTCCGGGACGCCGGCTGGATGATCCTCCAGCGCGGGGATCTCATGCTGGAGTTCTTC
GCCCACCCCAACTTGTTTATTGCAGCTTATAATGGTTACAAATAAAGCAATAGCATCACAAATTTCACAA
ATAAAGCATTTTTTTCACTGCATTCTAGTTGTGGTTTGTCCAAACTCATCAATGTATCTTATCATGTCTG
TATACCGTCGACCTCTAGCTAGAGCTTGGCGTAATCATGGTCATAGCTGTTTCCTGTGTGAAATTGTTAT
CCGCTCACAATTCCACACAACATACGAGCCGGAAGCATAAAGTGTAAAGCCTGGGGTGCCTAATGAGTGA
GCTAACTCACATTAATTGCGTTGCGCTCACTGCCCGCTTTCCAGTCGGGAAACCTGTCGTGCCAGCTGCA
TTAATGAATCGGCCAACGCGCGGGGAGAGGCGGTTTGCGTATTGGGCGCTCTTCCGCTTCCTCGCTCACT
GACTCGCTGCGCTCGGTCGTTCGGCTGCGGCGAGCGGTATCAGCTCACTCAAAGGCGGTAATACGGTTAT
CCACAGAATCAGGGGATAACGCAGGAAAGAACATGTGAGCAAAAGGCCAGCAAAAGGCCAGGAACCGTAA
AAAGGCCGCGTTGCTGGCGTTTTTCCATAGGCTCCGCCCCCCTGACGAGCATCACAAAAATCGACGCTCA
AGTCAGAGGTGGCGAAACCCGACAGGACTATAAAGATACCAGGCGTTTCCCCCTGGAAGCTCCCTCGTGC
GCTCTCCTGTTCCGACCCTGCCGCTTACCGGATACCTGTCCGCCTTTCTCCCTTCGGGAAGCGTGGCGCT
TTCTCATAGCTCACGCTGTAGGTATCTCAGTTCGGTGTAGGTCGTTCGCTCCAAGCTGGGCTGTGTGCAC
GAACCCCCCGTTCAGCCCGACCGCTGCGCCTTATCCGGTAACTATCGTCTTGAGTCCAACCCGGTAAGAC
ACGACTTATCGCCACTGGCAGCAGCCACTGGTAACAGGATTAGCAGAGCGAGGTATGTAGGCGGTGCTAC
AGAGTTCTTGAAGTGGTGGCCTAACTACGGCTACACTAGAAGAACAGTATTTGGTATCTGCGCTCTGCTG
AAGCCAGTTACCTTCGGAAAAAGAGTTGGTAGCTCTTGATCCGGCAAACAAACCACCGCTGGTAGCGGTG
GTTTTTTTGTTTGCAAGCAGCAGATTACGCGCAGAAAAAAAGGATCTCAAGAAGATCCTTTGATCTTTTC
TACGGGGTCTGACGCTCAGTGGAACGAAAACTCACGTTAAGGGATTTTGGTCATGAGATTATCAAAAAGG
ATCTTCACCTAGATCCTTTTAAATTAAAAATGAAGTTTTAAATCAATCTAAAGTATATATGAGTAAACTT
GGTCTGACAGTTACCAATGCTTAATCAGTGAGGCACCTATCTCAGCGATCTGTCTATTTCGTTCATCCAT
AGTTGCCTGACTCCCCGTCGTGTAGATAACTACGATACGGGAGGGCTTACCATCTGGCCCCAGTGCTGCA
ATGATACCGCGAGACCCACGCTCACCGGCTCCAGATTTATCAGCAATAAACCAGCCAGCCGGAAGGGCCG
AGCGCAGAAGTGGTCCTGCAACTTTATCCGCCTCCATCCAGTCTATTAATTGTTGCCGGGAAGCTAGAGT
AAGTAGTTCGCCAGTTAATAGTTTGCGCAACGTTGTTGCCATTGCTACAGGCATCGTGGTGTCACGCTCG
TCGTTTGGTATGGCTTCATTCAGCTCCGGTTCCCAACGATCAAGGCGAGTTACATGATCCCCCATGTTGT
GCAAAAAAGCGGTTAGCTCCTTCGGTCCTCCGATCGTTGTCAGAAGTAAGTTGGCCGCAGTGTTATCACT
CATGGTTATGGCAGCACTGCATAATTCTCTTACTGTCATGCCATCCGTAAGATGCTTTTCTGTGACTGGT
GAGTACTCAACCAAGTCATTCTGAGAATAGTGTATGCGGCGACCGAGTTGCTCTTGCCCGGCGTCAATAC
GGGATAATACCGCGCCACATAGCAGAACTTTAAAAGTGCTCATCATTGGAAAACGTTCTTCGGGGCGAAA
ACTCTCAAGGATCTTACCGCTGTTGAGATCCAGTTCGATGTAACCCACTCGTGCACCCAACTGATCTTCA
GCATCTTTTACTTTCACCAGCGTTTCTGGGTGAGCAAAAACAGGAAGGCAAAATGCCGCAAAAAAGGGAA
TAAGGGCGACACGGAAATGTTGAATACTCATACTCTTCCTTTTTCAATATTATTGAAGCATTTATCAGGG
TTATTGTCTCATGAGCGGATACATATTTGAATGTATTTAGAAAAATAAACAAATAGGGGTTCCGCGCACA
TTTCCCCGAAAAGTGCCACCTGAC
