Features (pLannotate 1.2.2; 32 found; start..end, strand, type, name):
      1..380     +  enhancer       CMV enhancer: human cytomegalovirus immediate early enhancer
    381..580     +  promoter       CMV promoter: human cytomegalovirus (CMV) immediate early promoter
    598..778     +  LTR            5' LTR (truncated): truncated 5' long terminal repeat (LTR) from HIV-1
    825..950     +  misc_feature   HIV-1 Ψ: packaging signal of human immunodeficiency virus type 1
    934..1297    +  CDS            HIV-1 gag (fragment): gag protein from human immunodeficiency virus 1; gag
   1443..1676    +  misc_feature   RRE: The Rev response element (RRE) of HIV-1 allows for Rev-dependent mRNA export from the nucleus to the cytoplasm.
   2053..2153    +  CDS            Rev (fragment): human immunodeficiency virus 1 (HIV-1) Rev protein; rev; enhances nuclear export of unspliced and incompletely spliced viral mRNAs
   2203..2320    +  misc_feature   cPPT/CTS: central polypurine tract and central termination sequence of HIV-1
   3362..3393    +  promoter       minP: minimal TATA-box promoter with low basal activity
   3471..4190    +  CDS            EGFP: the original enhanced GFP (Yang et al., 1996) mammalian codon-optimized
   4198..4218    +  misc_feature   MCS (fragment): pBluescript multiple cloning site
   4221..4809    +  misc_feature   WPRE: woodchuck hepatitis virus posttranscriptional regulatory element
   4746..5327    +  CDS            nef (fragment): NEF_HV1H2 - Experimental evidence at protein level: Swiss-Prot protein existence level 1. Extracellular Nef protein targets CD4(+) T-lymphocytes for apoptosis by interacting with CXCR4 surface receptors. From Human immunodeficiency virus type 1 group M subtype B (isolate HXB2) (HIV-1).
   5334..5514    +  LTR            5' LTR (truncated): truncated 5' long terminal repeat (LTR) from HIV-1
   5546..5770    +  polyA_signal   bGH poly(A) signal: bovine growth hormone polyadenylation signal
   5774..5795    +  promoter       SV40 promoter (fragment): SV40 enhancer and early promoter
   5816..6244    +  rep_origin     f1 ori (sequence partly withheld): f1 bacteriophage origin of replication; arrow indicates direction of (+) strand synthesis
   6271..6342    +  promoter       SV40 promoter (fragment): SV40 enhancer and early promoter
   6343..6414    +  promoter       SV40 promoter (fragment): SV40 enhancer and early promoter
   6418..6552    +  rep_origin     SV40 ori: SV40 origin of replication
   6614..6661    +  promoter       EM7 promoter: synthetic bacterial promoter&nbsp
   6680..7054    +  CDS            BleoR: antibiotic-binding protein; Sh ble from Streptoalloteichus hindustanus; confers resistance to bleomycin, phleomycin, and Zeocin™
   7064..7189    +  CDS            ble (fragment): BLE_KLEPN - Experimental evidence at protein level: Swiss-Prot protein existence level 1. Binding protein with a strong affinity to the bleomycin family of antibiotics. Binds to CL990; an antimitotic-antibiotic compound. From Klebsiella pneumoniae.
   7184..7305    +  polyA_signal   SV40 poly(A) signal: SV40 polyadenylation signal
   7378..7394    -  protein_bind   lac operator: The lac repressor binds to the lac operator to inhibit transcription in E. coli. This inhibition can be relieved by adding lactose or isopropyl-β-D-thiogalactopyranoside (IPTG). lac repressor encoded by lacI
   7402..7432    -  promoter       lac promoter: promoter for the E. coli lac operon
   7447..7468    -  protein_bind   CAP binding site: CAP binding activates transcription in the presence of cAMP. E. coli catabolite activator protein
   7481..7573    -  CDS            lacI (fragment): lac repressor; lacI; The lac repressor binds to the lac operator to inhibit transcription in E. coli. This inhibition can be relieved by adding lactose or isopropyl-β-D-thiogalactopyranoside (IPTG).
   7756..8344    -  rep_origin     ori: high-copy-number ColE1/pMB1/pBR322/pUC origin of replication
   8515..9375    -  CDS            AmpR: β-lactamase; bla; confers resistance to ampicillin, carbenicillin, and related antibiotics
   9376..9480    -  promoter       AmpR promoter: bla
   9539..9591    -  misc_feature   bom (fragment): basis of mobility region from pBR322
>Addgene plasmid #159667 | lenti-25xERSE2-minP-EGFP | addgene full sequence | sequence record 320875 | Addgene NGS Result
GACATTGATTATTGACTAGTTATTAATAGTAATCAATTACGGGGTCATTAGTTCATAGCCCATATATGGA
GTTCCGCGTTACATAACTTACGGTAAATGGCCCGCCTGGCTGACCGCCCAACGACCCCCGCCCATTGACG
TCAATAATGACGTATGTTCCCATAGTAACGCCAATAGGGACTTTCCATTGACGTCAATGGGTGGAGTATT
TACGGTAAACTGCCCACTTGGCAGTACATCAAGTGTATCATATGCCAAGTACGCCCCCTATTGACGTCAA
TGACGGTAAATGGCCCGCCTGGCATTATGCCCAGTACATGACCTTATGGGACTTTCCTACTTGGCAGTAC
ATCTACGTATTAGTCATCGCTATTACCATGGTGATGCGGTTTTGGCAGTACATCAATGGGCGTGGATAGC
GGTTTGACTCACGGGGATTTCCAAGTCTCCACCCCATTGACGTCAATGGGAGTTTGTTTTGGCACCAAAA
TCAACGGGACTTTCCAAAATGTCGTAACAACTCCGCCCCATTGACGCAAATGGGCGGTAGGCGTGTACGG
TGGGAGGTCTATATAAGCAGCGCGTTTTGCCTGTACTGGGTCTCTCTGGTTAGACCAGATCTGAGCCTGG
GAGCTCTCTGGCTAACTAGGGAACCCACTGCTTAAGCCTCAATAAAGCTTGCCTTGAGTGCTTCAAGTAG
TGTGTGCCCGTCTGTTGTGTGACTCTGGTAACTAGAGATCCCTCAGACCCTTTTAGTCAGTGTGGAAAAT
CTCTAGCAGTGGCGCCCGAACAGGGACTTGAAAGCGAAAGGGAAACCAGAGGAGCTCTCTCGACGCAGGA
CTCGGCTTGCTGAAGCGCGCACGGCAAGAGGCGAGGGGCGGCGACTGGTGAGTACGCCAAAAATTTTGAC
TAGCGGAGGCTAGAAGGAGAGAGATGGGTGCGAGAGCGTCAGTATTAAGCGGGGGAGAATTAGATCGCGA
TGGGAAAAAATTCGGTTAAGGCCAGGGGGAAAGAAAAAATATAAATTAAAACATATAGTATGGGCAAGCA
GGGAGCTAGAACGATTCGCAGTTAATCCTGGCCTGTTAGAAACATCAGAAGGCTGTAGACAAATACTGGG
ACAGCTACAACCATCCCTTCAGACAGGATCAGAAGAACTTAGATCATTATATAATACAGTAGCAACCCTC
TATTGTGTGCATCAAAGGATAGAGATAAAAGACACCAAGGAAGCTTTAGACAAGATAGAGGAAGAGCAAA
ACAAAAGTAAGACCACCGCACAGCAAGCGGCCGCTGATCTTCAGACCTGGAGGAGGAGATATGAGGGACA
ATTGGAGAAGTGAATTATATAAATATAAAGTAGTAAAAATTGAACCATTAGGAGTAGCACCCACCAAGGC
AAAGAGAAGAGTGGTGCAGAGAGAAAAAAGAGCAGTGGGAATAGGAGCTTTGTTCCTTGGGTTCTTGGGA
GCAGCAGGAAGCACTATGGGCGCAGCGTCAATGACGCTGACGGTACAGGCCAGACAATTATTGTCTGGTA
TAGTGCAGCAGCAGAACAATTTGCTGAGGGCTATTGAGGCGCAACAGCATCTGTTGCAACTCACAGTCTG
GGGCATCAAGCAGCTCCAGGCAAGAATCCTGGCTGTGGAAAGATACCTAAAGGATCAACAGCTCCTGGGG
ATTTGGGGTTGCTCTGGAAAACTCATTTGCACCACTGCTGTGCCTTGGAATGCTAGTTGGAGTAATAAAT
CTCTGGAACAGATTTGGAATCACACGACCTGGATGGAGTGGGACAGAGAAATTAACAATTACACAAGCTT
AATACACTCCTTAATTGAAGAATCGCAAAACCAGCAAGAAAAGAATGAACAAGAATTATTGGAATTAGAT
AAATGGGCAAGTTTGTGGAATTGGTTTAACATAACAAATTGGCTGTGGTATATAAAATTATTCATAATGA
TAGTAGGAGGCTTGGTAGGTTTAAGAATAGTTTTTGCTGTACTTTCTATAGTGAATAGAGTTAGGCAGGG
ATATTCACCATTATCGTTTCAGACCCACCTCCCAACCCCGAGGGGACCCGACAGGCCCGAAGGAATAGAA
GAAGAAGGTGGAGAGAGAGACAGAGACAGATCCATTCGATTAGTGAACGGATCGGCACTGCGTGCGCCAA
TTCTGCAGACAAATGGCAGTATTCATCCACAATTTTAAAAGAAAAGGGGGGATTGGGGGGTACAGTGCAG
GGGAAAGAATAGTAGACATAATAGCAACAGACATACAAACTAAAGAATTACAAAAACAAATTACAAAAAT
TCAAAATTTTCGGGTTTATTACAGGGACAGCAGAGATCCAGTTTGGTTAATTAGCTAGCCTCTGGACGCC
GATTGGGCCACGTTGGGAGAGTGCCTTCTAGGACGCCGATTGGGCCACGTTGGGAGAGTGCCTGTATGGA
CGCCGATTGGGCCACGTTGGGAGAGTGCCTGAGGGGACGCCGATTGGGCCACGTTGGGAGAGTGCCTCGA
CGGACGCCGATTGGGCCACGTTGGGAGAGTGCCTTACATCAGCTCTGGACGCCGATTGGGCCACGTTGGG
AGAGTGCCTTCTAGGACGCCGATTGGGCCACGTTGGGAGAGTGCCTGTATGGACGCCGATTGGGCCACGT
TGGGAGAGTGCCTGAGGGGACGCCGATTGGGCCACGTTGGGAGAGTGCCTCGACGGACGCCGATTGGGCC
ACGTTGGGAGAGTGCCTTACAACTCCTCTGGACGCCGATTGGGCCACGTTGGGAGAGTGCCTTCTAGGAC
GCCGATTGGGCCACGTTGGGAGAGTGCCTGTATGGACGCCGATTGGGCCACGTTGGGAGAGTGCCTGAGG
GGACGCCGATTGGGCCACGTTGGGAGAGTGCCTCGACGGACGCCGATTGGGCCACGTTGGGAGAGTGCCT
TACAGTCTCTCTGGACGCCGATTGGGCCACGTTGGGAGAGTGCCTTCTAGGACGCCGATTGGGCCACGTT
GGGAGAGTGCCTGTATGGACGCCGATTGGGCCACGTTGGGAGAGTGCCTGAGGGGACGCCGATTGGGCCA
CGTTGGGAGAGTGCCTCGACGGACGCCGATTGGGCCACGTTGGGAGAGTGCCTTACAACGACTCTGGACG
CCGATTGGGCCACGTTGGGAGAGTGCCTTCTAGGACGCCGATTGGGCCACGTTGGGAGAGTGCCTGTATG
GACGCCGATTGGGCCACGTTGGGAGAGTGCCTGAGGGGACGCCGATTGGGCCACGTTGGGAGAGTGCCTC
GACGGACGCCGATTGGGCCACGTTGGGAGAGTGCCTTACAAGATCTGGCCTCGGCGGCCAAGCTTAGACA
CTAGAGGGTATATAATGGAAGCTCGACTTCCAGCTTGGCAATCCGGTACTGTTGGTAAAGCCACCATGGA
AGATGCCAAAAACATTAAGAAGGATCCACCGGTCGCCACCATGGTGAGCAAGGGCGAGGAGCTGTTCACC
GGGGTGGTGCCCATCCTGGTCGAGCTGGACGGCGACGTAAACGGCCACAAGTTCAGCGTGTCCGGCGAGG
GCGAGGGCGATGCCACCTACGGCAAGCTGACCCTGAAGTTCATCTGCACCACCGGCAAGCTGCCCGTGCC
CTGGCCCACCCTCGTGACCACCCTGACCTACGGCGTGCAGTGCTTCAGCCGCTACCCCGACCACATGAAG
CAGCACGACTTCTTCAAGTCCGCCATGCCCGAAGGCTACGTCCAGGAGCGCACCATCTTCTTCAAGGACG
ACGGCAACTACAAGACCCGCGCCGAGGTGAAGTTCGAGGGCGACACCCTGGTGAACCGCATCGAGCTGAA
GGGCATCGACTTCAAGGAGGACGGCAACATCCTGGGGCACAAGCTGGAGTACAACTACAACAGCCACAAC
GTCTATATCATGGCCGACAAGCAGAAGAACGGCATCAAGGTGAACTTCAAGATCCGCCACAACATCGAGG
ACGGCAGCGTGCAGCTCGCCGACCACTACCAGCAGAACACCCCCATCGGCGACGGCCCCGTGCTGCTGCC
CGACAACCACTACCTGAGCACCCAGTCCGCCCTGAGCAAAGACCCCAACGAGAAGCGCGATCACATGGTC
CTGCTGGAGTTCGTGACCGCCGCCGGGATCACTCTCGGCATGGACGAGCTGTACAAGTAAAGCGGCCAAT
TCGATATCAAGCTTATCGGTAATCAACCTCTGGATTACAAAATTTGTGAAAGATTGACTGGTATTCTTAA
CTATGTTGCTCCTTTTACGCTATGTGGATACGCTGCTTTAATGCCTTTGTATCATGCTATTGCTTCCCGT
ATGGCTTTCATTTTCTCCTCCTTGTATAAATCCTGGTTGCTGTCTCTTTATGAGGAGTTGTGGCCCGTTG
TCAGGCAACGTGGCGTGGTGTGCACTGTGTTTGCTGACGCAACCCCCACTGGTTGGGGCATTGCCACCAC
CTGTCAGCTCCTTTCCGGGACTTTCGCTTTCCCCCTCCCTATTGCCACGGCGGAACTCATCGCCGCCTGC
CTTGCCCGCTGCTGGACAGGGGCTCGGCTGTTGGGCACTGACAATTCCGTGGTGTTGTCGGGGAAATCAT
CGTCCTTTCCTTGGCTGCTCGCCTGTGTTGCCACCTGGATTCTGCGCGGGACGTCCTTCTGCTACGTCCC
TTCGGCCCTCAATCCAGCGGACCTTCCTTCCCGCGGCCTGCTGCCGGCTCTGCGGCCTCTTCCGCGTCTT
CGCCTTCGCCCTCAGACGAGTCGGATCTCCCTTTGGGCCGCCTCCCCGCATCGATACCGTCGACCTCGAG
ACCTAGAAAAACATGGAGCAATCACAAGTAGCAATACAGCAGCTACCAATGCTGATTGTGCCTGGCTAGA
AGCACAAGAGGAGGAGGAGGTGGGTTTTCCAGTCACACCTCAGGTACCTTTAAGACCAATGACTTACAAG
GCAGCTGTAGATCTTAGCCACTTTTTAAAAGAAAAGGGGGGACTGGAAGGGCTAATTCACTCCCAACGAA
GACAAGATATCCTTGATCTGTGGATCTACCACACACAAGGCTACTTCCCTGATTGGCAGAACTACACACC
AGGGCCAGGGATCAGATATCCACTGACCTTTGGATGGTGCTACAAGCTAGTACCAGTTGAGCAAGAGAAG
GTAGAAGAAGCCAATGAAGGAGAGAACACCCGCTTGTTACACCCTGTGAGCCTGCATGGGATGGATGACC
CGGAGAGAGAAGTATTAGAGTGGAGGTTTGACAGCCGCCTAGCATTTCATCACATGGCCCGAGAGCTGCA
TCCGGACTGTACTGGGTCTCTCTGGTTAGACCAGATCTGAGCCTGGGAGCTCTCTGGCTAACTAGGGAAC
CCACTGCTTAAGCCTCAATAAAGCTTGCCTTGAGTGCTTCAAGTAGTGTGTGCCCGTCTGTTGTGTGACT
CTGGTAACTAGAGATCCCTCAGACCCTTTTAGTCAGTGTGGAAAATCTCTAGCAGGGCCCGTTTAAACCC
GCTGATCAGCCTCGACTGTGCCTTCTAGTTGCCAGCCATCTGTTGTTTGCCCCTCCCCCGTGCCTTCCTT
GACCCTGGAAGGTGCCACTCCCACTGTCCTTTCCTAATAAAATGAGGAAATTGCATCGCATTGTCTGAGT
AGGTGTCATTCTATTCTGGGGGGTGGGGTGGGGCAGGACAGCAAGGGGGAGGATTGGGAAGACAATAGCA
GGCATGCTGGGGATGCGGTGGGCTCTATGGCTTCTGAGGCGGAAAGAACCAGCTGGGGCTCTAGGGGGTA
TCCCC
[124 nt withheld, positions 5816-5939]
C
[91 nt withheld, positions 5941-6031]
A
[49 nt withheld, positions 6033-6081]
CCTTTGACGTTGGAGTCCACGTTCTTT
[37 nt withheld, positions 6109-6145]
ACCCTATCTCGGTCTATTCTTTTGATTTATAAGGGATTTTGCCGATTTCGGCCTATTGGTTAAAAAATGA
GCTGATTTAACAAAAATTTAACGCGAATTAATTCTGTGGAATGTGTGTCAGTTAGGGTGTGGAAAGTCCC
CAGGCTCCCCAGCAGGCAGAAGTATGCAAAGCATGCATCTCAATTAGTCAGCAACCAGGTGTGGAAAGTC
CCCAGGCTCCCCAGCAGGCAGAAGTATGCAAAGCATGCATCTCAATTAGTCAGCAACCATAGTCCCGCCC
CTAACTCCGCCCAGTTCCGCCCATTCTCCGCCCCATGGCTGACTAATTTTTTTTATTTATGCAGAGGCCG
AGGCCGCCTCTGCCTCTGAGCTATTCCAGAAGTAGTGAGGAGGCTTTTTTGGAGGCCTAGGCTTTTGCAA
AAAGCTCCCGGGAGCTTGTATATCCATTTTCGGATCTGATCAGCACGTGTTGACAATTAATCATCGGCAT
AGTATATCGGCATAGTATAATACGACAAGGTGAGGAACTAAACCATGGCCAAGTTGACCAGTGCCGTTCC
GGTGCTCACCGCGCGCGACGTCGCCGGAGCGGTCGAGTTCTGGACCGACCGGCTCGGGTTCTCCCGGGAC
TTCGTGGAGGACGACTTCGCCGGTGTGGTCCGGGACGACGTGACCCTGTTCATCAGCGCGGTCCAGGACC
AGGTGGTGCCGGACAACACCCTGGCCTGGGTGTGGGTGCGCGGCCTGGACGAGCTGTACGCCGAGTGGTC
GGAGGTCGTGTCCACGAACTTCCGGGACGCCTCCGGGCCGGCCATGACCGAGATCGGCGAGCAGCCGTGG
GGGCGGGAGTTCGCCCTGCGCGACCCGGCCGGCAACTGCGTGCACTTCGTGGCCGAGGAGCAGGACTGAC
ACGTGCTACGAGATTTCGATTCCACCGCCGCCTTCTATGAAAGGTTGGGCTTCGGAATCGTTTTCCGGGA
CGCCGGCTGGATGATCCTCCAGCGCGGGGATCTCATGCTGGAGTTCTTCGCCCACCCCAACTTGTTTATT
GCAGCTTATAATGGTTACAAATAAAGCAATAGCATCACAAATTTCACAAATAAAGCATTTTTTTCACTGC
ATTCTAGTTGTGGTTTGTCCAAACTCATCAATGTATCTTATCATGTCTGTATACCGTCGACCTCTAGCTA
GAGCTTGGCGTAATCATGGTCATAGCTGTTTCCTGTGTGAAATTGTTATCCGCTCACAATTCCACACAAC
ATACGAGCCGGAAGCATAAAGTGTAAAGCCTGGGGTGCCTAATGAGTGAGCTAACTCACATTAATTGCGT
TGCGCTCACTGCCCGCTTTCCAGTCGGGAAACCTGTCGTGCCAGCTGCATTAATGAATCGGCCAACGCGC
GGGGAGAGGCGGTTTGCGTATTGGGCGCTCTTCCGCTTCCTCGCTCACTGACTCGCTGCGCTCGGTCGTT
CGGCTGCGGCGAGCGGTATCAGCTCACTCAAAGGCGGTAATACGGTTATCCACAGAATCAGGGGATAACG
CAGGAAAGAACATGTGAGCAAAAGGCCAGCAAAAGGCCAGGAACCGTAAAAAGGCCGCGTTGCTGGCGTT
TTTCCATAGGCTCCGCCCCCCTGACGAGCATCACAAAAATCGACGCTCAAGTCAGAGGTGGCGAAACCCG
ACAGGACTATAAAGATACCAGGCGTTTCCCCCTGGAAGCTCCCTCGTGCGCTCTCCTGTTCCGACCCTGC
CGCTTACCGGATACCTGTCCGCCTTTCTCCCTTCGGGAAGCGTGGCGCTTTCTCATAGCTCACGCTGTAG
GTATCTCAGTTCGGTGTAGGTCGTTCGCTCCAAGCTGGGCTGTGTGCACGAACCCCCCGTTCAGCCCGAC
CGCTGCGCCTTATCCGGTAACTATCGTCTTGAGTCCAACCCGGTAAGACACGACTTATCGCCACTGGCAG
CAGCCACTGGTAACAGGATTAGCAGAGCGAGGTATGTAGGCGGTGCTACAGAGTTCTTGAAGTGGTGGCC
TAACTACGGCTACACTAGAAGAACAGTATTTGGTATCTGCGCTCTGCTGAAGCCAGTTACCTTCGGAAAA
AGAGTTGGTAGCTCTTGATCCGGCAAACAAACCACCGCTGGTAGCGGTGGTTTTTTTGTTTGCAAGCAGC
AGATTACGCGCAGAAAAAAAGGATCTCAAGAAGATCCTTTGATCTTTTCTACGGGGTCTGACGCTCAGTG
GAACGAAAACTCACGTTAAGGGATTTTGGTCATGAGATTATCAAAAAGGATCTTCACCTAGATCCTTTTA
AATTAAAAATGAAGTTTTAAATCAATCTAAAGTATATATGAGTAAACTTGGTCTGACAGTTACCAATGCT
TAATCAGTGAGGCACCTATCTCAGCGATCTGTCTATTTCGTTCATCCATAGTTGCCTGACTCCCCGTCGT
GTAGATAACTACGATACGGGAGGGCTTACCATCTGGCCCCAGTGCTGCAATGATACCGCGAGACCCACGC
TCACCGGCTCCAGATTTATCAGCAATAAACCAGCCAGCCGGAAGGGCCGAGCGCAGAAGTGGTCCTGCAA
CTTTATCCGCCTCCATCCAGTCTATTAATTGTTGCCGGGAAGCTAGAGTAAGTAGTTCGCCAGTTAATAG
TTTGCGCAACGTTGTTGCCATTGCTACAGGCATCGTGGTGTCACGCTCGTCGTTTGGTATGGCTTCATTC
AGCTCCGGTTCCCAACGATCAAGGCGAGTTACATGATCCCCCATGTTGTGCAAAAAAGCGGTTAGCTCCT
TCGGTCCTCCGATCGTTGTCAGAAGTAAGTTGGCCGCAGTGTTATCACTCATGGTTATGGCAGCACTGCA
TAATTCTCTTACTGTCATGCCATCCGTAAGATGCTTTTCTGTGACTGGTGAGTACTCAACCAAGTCATTC
TGAGAATAGTGTATGCGGCGACCGAGTTGCTCTTGCCCGGCGTCAATACGGGATAATACCGCGCCACATA
GCAGAACTTTAAAAGTGCTCATCATTGGAAAACGTTCTTCGGGGCGAAAACTCTCAAGGATCTTACCGCT
GTTGAGATCCAGTTCGATGTAACCCACTCGTGCACCCAACTGATCTTCAGCATCTTTTACTTTCACCAGC
GTTTCTGGGTGAGCAAAAACAGGAAGGCAAAATGCCGCAAAAAAGGGAATAAGGGCGACACGGAAATGTT
GAATACTCATACTCTTCCTTTTTCAATATTATTGAAGCATTTATCAGGGTTATTGTCTCATGAGCGGATA
CATATTTGAATGTATTTAGAAAAATAAACAAATAGGGGTTCCGCGCACATTTCCCCGAAAAGTGCCACCT
GACGTCGACGGATCGGGAGATCTCCCGATCCCCTATGGTGCACTCTCAGTACAATCTGCTCTGATGCCGC
ATAGTTAAGCCAGTATCTGCTCCCTGCTTGTGTGTTGGAGGTCGCTGAGTAGTGCGCGAGCAAAATTTAA
GCTACAACAAGGCAAGGCTTGACCGACAATTGCATGAAGAATCTGCTTAGGGTTAGGCGTTTTGCGCTGC
TTCGCGATGTACGGGCCAGATATACGCGTT
